>Addgene plasmid #30702 | pCS2-F1-GGC | depositor partial sequence | sequence record 14159 | Author sequence
GGTACCCGCCCATATGCTTGCCCTGTCGAGTCCTGTGACCGCCGCTTCAGCGAGAAGTCTCACCTCACCC
GCCATATCCGGATTCACACAGGCCAGAAGCCCTTCCAGTGTCGCATCTGCATGAGGAACTTCAGCCAGAA
TTGTCACCTCACCCGCCACATCCGCACCCACACAGGCGAGAAGCCTTTTGCGTGCGACATTTGCGGCAGG
AAGTTCGCGCTTAGGCATCACCTCAAGCAGCACACCAAAATCCATACAGGTGGATCC
