>Addgene plasmid #30702 | pCS2-F1-GGC | addgene partial sequence | sequence record 36357 | SP6 5'-ATTTAGGTGACACTATAG-3'
GATCTGCCACCATGGCTCCAAAGAAGAAGCGTAAGGTAGACTACAAAGACCATGACGGTGATTATAAAGA
TCATGACATCGATTACAAGGATGACGATGACAAGGGTACCCGCCCATATGCTTGCCCTGTCGAGTCCTGT
GACCGCCGCTTCAGCGAGAAGTCTCACCTCACCCGCCATATCCGGATTCACACAGGCCAGAAGCCCTTCC
AGTGTCGCATCTGCATGAGGAACTTCAGCCAGAATTGTCACCTCACCCGCCACATCCGCACCCACACAGG
CGAGAAGCCTTTTGCGTGCGACATTTGCGGCAGGAAGTTCGCGCTTAGGCATCACCTCAAGCAGCACACC
AAAATCCATACAGGTGGATCCCAACTAGTCAAAAGTGAACTGGAGGAGAAGAAATCTGAACTTCGTCATA
AATTGAAATATGTGCCTCATGAATATATTGAATTAATTGAAATTGCCAGAAATTCCACTCAGGATAGAAT
TCTTGAAATGAAGGTAATGGAATTTTTTATGAAAGTTTATGGATATAGAGGTAAACATTTGGGTGGATCA
AGGAAACCGGACGGAGCAATTTATACTGTCGGATCTCCTATTGATTACGGTGTGATCGTGGATACTAAAG
CTTATAGCGGAGGTTATAATCTGCCAATTGGCCAAGCAGATGAAATGCAAGACTATGTCGAAGAAAATCA
AACACGAA
