[The description below was written by a language model from this plasmid's Addgene catalogue record.]
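Description:
pCS2-F1-GGC is a small, high-copy bacterial plasmid built on a modified pCS2 backbone (about 2.9 kb without insert) and catalogued as a vector for mRNA production. It is propagated in standard E. coli cloning strains under ampicillin selection. pCS2-family vectors are generally used to generate capped synthetic mRNA by in vitro transcription. The use of an SP6 primer for 5′ sequencing is consistent with an SP6 promoter lying upstream of the insert, although the record does not list the promoter or other backbone features explicitly and no feature table is provided.

The insert, "F1 GGC", is a short fragment of roughly 267 bp cloned between KpnI and XbaI sites, both of which are retained, and it carries an N-terminal FLAG epitope tag. The name, together with the associated work on modularly assembled zinc-finger nucleases in zebrafish, suggests that it encodes a zinc-finger module for the finger 1 position of an array, with specificity for the DNA triplet GGC. The record itself does not define the insert beyond its name. The preserved flanking restriction sites would allow the module to be excised or combined with other finger modules.

In that context, the plasmid most plausibly serves as one member of an archive of single-finger modules. Such modules are assembled into multi-finger DNA-binding domains, which can then be fused to a nuclease domain and expressed from injected mRNA for targeted gene disruption in zebrafish embryos. No nuclease domain, reporter or other payload is recorded for this construct.
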