Addgene plasmid #30702: pCS2-F1-GGC
Depositing lab: Nathan Lawson & Scot Wolfe. Depositing organization: University of Massachusetts, Worcester. Publication: Evaluation and application of modularly assembled zinc-finger nucleases in zebrafish. Zhu C, Smith T, McNulty J, Rayla AL, Lakshmanan A, Siekmann AF, Buffardi M, Meng X, Shin J, Padmanabhan A, Cifuentes D, Giraldez AJ, Look AT, Epstein JA, Lawson ND, Wolfe SA. Development. 2011 Oct;138(20):4555-64. 10.1242/dev.066779 PubMed 21937602.
Backbone
  Vector backbone: pCS2 (modified)
  Backbone size w/o insert (bp): 2877
  Vector type: mRNA production
Growth in bacteria
  Bacterial resistance: Ampicillin, 100 μg/mL
  Growth temperature: 37°C
  Growth strain: DH5alpha
  Growth instructions: XL1Blue
  Copy number: High Copy
Gene/Insert
  Gene/Insert name: F1 GGC
  Insert size (bp): 267
  Tag / fusion protein: FLAG (N terminal on insert)
  Cloning method: Restriction Enzyme; 5′ cloning site KpnI (not destroyed); 3′ cloning site XbalI (not destroyed)
  Sequencing primers: 5′ SP6; 3′ attaaccctcactaaaggga
Terms and licenses: Academic/Nonprofit Terms; Industry Terms: Not Available to Industry
How to cite: pCS2-F1-GGC was a gift from Nathan Lawson & Scot Wolfe (Addgene plasmid # 30702 ; http://n2t.net/addgene:30702 ; RRID:Addgene_30702)
